Addgene plasmid #72775: pAWSV-22
Purpose: pBT264-[miR-24-2/27a/23a cluster]
Depositing lab: Timothy Lu. Depositing organization: Massachusetts Institute of Technology. Publication: Massively parallel high-order combinatorial genetics in human cells. Wong AS, Choi GC, Cheng AA, Purcell O, Lu TK. Nat Biotechnol. 2015 Sep;33(9):952-61. doi: 10.1038/nbt.3326. Epub 2015 Aug 17. PubMed 26280411.
Backbone
  Vector backbone: pBT264
Growth in bacteria
  Bacterial resistance: Ampicillin, 100 μg/mL
  Growth temperature: 37°C
  Growth strain: DH5alpha
  Copy number: Unknown
Gene/Insert
  Gene/Insert name: [miR-24-2/27a/23a cluster]
Terms and licenses: Academic/Nonprofit Terms; Industry Terms: Not Available to Industry
How to cite: pAWSV-22 was a gift from Timothy Lu (Addgene plasmid # 72775 ; http://n2t.net/addgene:72775 ; RRID:Addgene_72775)
