[The description below was written by a language model from this plasmid's Addgene catalogue record and pLannotate feature annotations shown in this document.]
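Description:
pAWSV-22 is a 4,586-nt bacterial cloning plasmid built on the pBT264 backbone and carrying the miR-24-2/27a/23a microRNA cluster as its insert. The backbone has the layout of a pBluescript-type phagemid. A high-copy ColE1/pUC origin maintains it in E. coli, and an f1 origin allows single-stranded DNA production. AmpR (β-lactamase), expressed from its own bla promoter, provides ampicillin selection. The cloning region is framed by T7 and T3 phage promoters and sits within the lac promoter/operator, CAP site and lacZα fragment context. A short lacI fragment is also annotated, most likely a remnant of the parental vector rather than a functional repressor gene.

The payload lies between the T3 and T7 promoters on the minus strand. It contains precursor hairpins annotated as mir-23, mir-27 and mir-24 in that transcriptional order, consistent with the clustered genomic arrangement named in the record. An SV40 polyadenylation signal follows the hairpins. Roughly 650 nt between the T3 promoter and the mir-23 hairpin carries no annotation, and no mammalian promoter is identified in the feature table, so the record does not state what, if anything, drives expression of the cluster in this plasmid. Neither viral elements nor a mammalian selection marker are annotated.

The plasmid was deposited with a study on massively parallel, high-order combinatorial genetics in human cells. Given that context and its simple storage-vector architecture, it most plausibly serves as a source of the microRNA cluster element for assembly into combinatorial expression constructs. The record does not spell out this role, and the species origin of the cluster is also not given.
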