Features (pLannotate 1.2.2; 15 found; start..end, strand, type, name):
     33..461     -  rep_origin     f1 ori (sequence partly withheld): f1 bacteriophage origin of replication; arrow indicates direction of (+) strand synthesis
    466..623     -  CDS            lacZα (fragment): LacZα fragment of β-galactosidase; lacZ fragment
    626..644     +  promoter       T7 promoter: promoter for bacteriophage T7 RNA polymerase
   1175..1256    -  polyA_signal   SV40 poly(A) signal: SV40 polyadenylation signal
   1361..1428    -  ncRNA          mir-24: Accession: RF00178 - mir-24 microRNA precursor family
   1515..1596    -  ncRNA          mir-27: Accession: RF00644 - microRNA mir-27
   1662..1734    -  ncRNA          mir-23: Accession: RF00642 - microRNA mir-23
   2401..2419    -  promoter       T3 promoter: promoter for bacteriophage T3 RNA polymerase
   2464..2480    -  protein_bind   lac operator: The lac repressor binds to the lac operator to inhibit transcription in E. coli. This inhibition can be relieved by adding lactose or isopropyl-β-D-thiogalactopyranoside (IPTG). lac repressor encoded by lacI
   2488..2518    -  promoter       lac promoter: promoter for the E. coli lac operon
   2533..2554    -  protein_bind   CAP binding site: CAP binding activates transcription in the presence of cAMP. E. coli catabolite activator protein
   2567..2659    -  CDS            lacI (fragment): lac repressor; lacI; The lac repressor binds to the lac operator to inhibit transcription in E. coli. This inhibition can be relieved by adding lactose or isopropyl-β-D-thiogalactopyranoside (IPTG).
   2842..3430    -  rep_origin     ori: high-copy-number ColE1/pMB1/pBR322/pUC origin of replication
   3601..4461    -  CDS            AmpR: β-lactamase; bla; confers resistance to ampicillin, carbenicillin, and related antibiotics
   4462..4566    -  promoter       AmpR promoter: bla
>Addgene plasmid #72775 | pAWSV-22 | depositor full sequence | sequence record 133581 | pAWSV-22 sequence 4586 bps
CACCTAAATTGTAAGCGTTAATATTTTGTTAAAATTCGCGTTAAATTTTTGTTAAATCAGCTCATTTTTT
AACCAATAGGCCGAAATCGGCAAAATCCCTTATAAATCAAAAGAATAGACCGAGATAGGGT
[37 nt withheld, positions 132-168]
AAAGAACGTGGACTCCAACGTCAAAGG
[49 nt withheld, positions 196-244]
T
[91 nt withheld, positions 246-336]
G
[124 nt withheld, positions 338-461]
CCCATTCGCCATTCAGGCTGCGCAACTGTTGGGAAGGGCGATCGGTGCGGGCCTCTTCGCTATTACGCCA
GCTGGCGAAAGGGGGATGTGCTGCAAGGCGATTAAGTTGGGTAACGCCAGGGTTTTCCCAGTCACGACGT
TGTAAAACGACGGCCAGTGAATTGTAATACGACTCACTATAGGGCGAATTGGGTACAGGCGCGCCTCAGC
CTAAAGCTTTTTCCCCGTATCCCCCCAGGTGTCTGCAGGCTCAAAGAGCAGCGAGAAGCGTTCAGAGGAA
AGCGATCCCGTGCCACCTTCCCCGTGCCCGGGCTGTCCCCGCACGCTGCCGGCTCGGGGATGCGGGGGGA
GCGCCGGACCGGAGCGGAGCCCCGGGCGGCTCGCTGCTGCCCCCTAGCGGGGGAGGGACGTAATTACATC
CCTGGGGGCTTTGGGGGGGGGCTGTCCCCGTGCACTCAGCCTAAAGCTTTTTCCCCGTATCCCCCCAGGT
GTCTGCAGGCTCAAAGAGCAGCGAGAAGCGTTCAGAGGAAAGCGATCCCGTGCCACCTTCCCCGTGCCCG
GGCTGTCCCCGCACGCTGCCGGCTCGGGGATGCGGGGGGAGCGCCGGACCGGAGCGGAGCCCCGGGCGGC
TCGCTGCTGCCCCCTAGCGGGGGAGGGACGTAATTACATCCCTGGGGGCTTTGGGGGGGGGCTGTCCCCA
CTAGTGATTCGAGGCAGTGAAAAAAATGCTTTATTTGTGAAATTTGTGATGCTATTGCTTTATTTGTAAC
CATTATAAGCTGCAATAAACAAGTTAACAACAACAATTGAACTCCGGGAATTCCGTTGCGGATCCCATCT
CTGCTCCAAGCATCAGCCCACCCAGGGAAGGCAGGGGCTGCAGGCTCCAAGGGGGCTTGACCCCTGTTCC
TGCTGAACTGAGCCAGTGTACACAAACCAACTGTGTTTCAGCTCAGTAGGCACGGGAGGCAGAGCCCAGG
GAGGCCAGGCAGCAGGATGGCAGGCAGACAGGCGGCAGCAGGGGACAGGCGGCAAGGCCAGAGGAGGTGA
GGGCCTGGGGGGCGGAACTTAGCCACTGTGAACACGACTTGGTGTGGACCCTGCTCACAAGCAGCTAAGC
CCTGCTCCTCAGGCCAGGCACAGGCTTCGGGGCCTCTCTGCCACCCCGTCCCCGGGCAGCATCCTCGGTG
GCAGAGCTCAGGGTCGGTTGGAAATCCCTGGCAATGTGATTTGTGACAGGAAGCAAATCCCATCCCCAGG
AACCCCAGCCGGCCGTGGCACAGGGGTGAGGGGGGCACCGGGCGGGGCCAGAGGCTGGCACCTGGAGGGG
AGAAAGAGAGAGAGAGCAAAGGAGGTAATGAGATTTGGGGACACCTCCCCTCCAGGTCCCCAGATGCTTC
CTTTGATCACAGGAGATCTTCAGCCTAAAGCTTTTTCCCCGTATCCCCCCAGGTGTCTGCAGGCTCAAAG
AGCAGCGAGAAGCGTTCAGAGGAAAGCGATCCCGTGCCACCTTCCCCGTGCCCGGGCTGTCCCCGCACGC
TGCCGGCTCGGGGATGCGGGGGGAGCGCCGGACCGGAGCGGAGCCCCGGGCGGCTCGCTGCTGCCCCCTA
GCGGGGGAGGGACGTAATTACATCCCTGGGGGCTTTGGGGGGGGGCTGTCCCCGTGCACTCAGCCTAAAG
CTTTTTCCCCGTATCCCCCCAGGTGTCTGCAGGCTCAAAGAGCAGCGAGAAGCGTTCAGAGGAAAGCGAT
CCCGTGCCACCTTCCCCGTGCCCGGGCTGTCCCCGCACGCTGCCGGCTCGGGGATGCGGGGGGAGCGCCG
GACCGGAGCGGAGCCCCGGGCGGCTCGCTGCTGCCCCCTAGCGGGGGAGGGACGTAATTACATCCCTGGG
GGCTTTGGGGGGGGGCTGTCCCCATTTAAATCAGCTCCAGCTTTTGTTCCCTTTAGTGAGGGTTAATTTC
GAGCTTGGCGTAATCATGGTCATAGCTGTTTCCTGTGTGAAATTGTTATCCGCTCACAATTCCACACAAC
ATACGAGCCGGAAGCATAAAGTGTAAAGCCTGGGGTGCCTAATGAGTGAGCTAACTCACATTAATTGCGT
TGCGCTCACTGCCCGCTTTCCAGTCGGGAAACCTGTCGTGCCAGCTGCATTAATGAATCGGCCAACGCGC
GGGGAGAGGCGGTTTGCGTATTGGGCGCTCTTCCGCTTCCTCGCTCACTGACTCGCTGCGCTCGGTCGTT
CGGCTGCGGCGAGCGGTATCAGCTCACTCAAAGGCGGTAATACGGTTATCCACAGAATCAGGGGATAACG
CAGGAAAGAACATGTGAGCAAAAGGCCAGCAAAAGGCCAGGAACCGTAAAAAGGCCGCGTTGCTGGCGTT
TTTCCATAGGCTCCGCCCCCCTGACGAGCATCACAAAAATCGACGCTCAAGTCAGAGGTGGCGAAACCCG
ACAGGACTATAAAGATACCAGGCGTTTCCCCCTGGAAGCTCCCTCGTGCGCTCTCCTGTTCCGACCCTGC
CGCTTACCGGATACCTGTCCGCCTTTCTCCCTTCGGGAAGCGTGGCGCTTTCTCATAGCTCACGCTGTAG
GTATCTCAGTTCGGTGTAGGTCGTTCGCTCCAAGCTGGGCTGTGTGCACGAACCCCCCGTTCAGCCCGAC
CGCTGCGCCTTATCCGGTAACTATCGTCTTGAGTCCAACCCGGTAAGACACGACTTATCGCCACTGGCAG
CAGCCACTGGTAACAGGATTAGCAGAGCGAGGTATGTAGGCGGTGCTACAGAGTTCTTGAAGTGGTGGCC
TAACTACGGCTACACTAGAAGGACAGTATTTGGTATCTGCGCTCTGCTGAAGCCAGTTACCTTCGGAAAA
AGAGTTGGTAGCTCTTGATCCGGCAAACAAACCACCGCTGGTAGCGGTGGTTTTTTTGTTTGCAAGCAGC
AGATTACGCGCAGAAAAAAAGGATCTCAAGAAGATCCTTTGATCTTTTCTACGGGGTCTGACGCTCAGTG
GAACGAAAACTCACGTTAAGGGATTTTGGTCATGAGATTATCAAAAAGGATCTTCACCTAGATCCTTTTA
AATTAAAAATGAAGTTTTAAATCAATCTAAAGTATATATGAGTAAACTTGGTCTGACAGTTACCAATGCT
TAATCAGTGAGGCACCTATCTCAGCGATCTGTCTATTTCGTTCATCCATAGTTGCCTGACTCCCCGTCGT
GTAGATAACTACGATACGGGAGGGCTTACCATCTGGCCCCAGTGCTGCAATGATACCGCGAGACCCACGC
TCACCGGCTCCAGATTTATCAGCAATAAACCAGCCAGCCGGAAGGGCCGAGCGCAGAAGTGGTCCTGCAA
CTTTATCCGCCTCCATCCAGTCTATTAATTGTTGCCGGGAAGCTAGAGTAAGTAGTTCGCCAGTTAATAG
TTTGCGCAACGTTGTTGCCATTGCTACAGGCATCGTGGTGTCACGCTCGTCGTTTGGTATGGCTTCATTC
AGCTCCGGTTCCCAACGATCAAGGCGAGTTACATGATCCCCCATGTTGTGCAAAAAAGCGGTTAGCTCCT
TCGGTCCTCCGATCGTTGTCAGAAGTAAGTTGGCCGCAGTGTTATCACTCATGGTTATGGCAGCACTGCA
TAATTCTCTTACTGTCATGCCATCCGTAAGATGCTTTTCTGTGACTGGTGAGTACTCAACCAAGTCATTC
TGAGAATAGTGTATGCGGCGACCGAGTTGCTCTTGCCCGGCGTCAATACGGGATAATACCGCGCCACATA
GCAGAACTTTAAAAGTGCTCATCATTGGAAAACGTTCTTCGGGGCGAAAACTCTCAAGGATCTTACCGCT
GTTGAGATCCAGTTCGATGTAACCCACTCGTGCACCCAACTGATCTTCAGCATCTTTTACTTTCACCAGC
GTTTCTGGGTGAGCAAAAACAGGAAGGCAAAATGCCGCAAAAAAGGGAATAAGGGCGACACGGAAATGTT
GAATACTCATACTCTTCCTTTTTCAATATTATTGAAGCATTTATCAGGGTTATTGTCTCATGAGCGGATA
CATATTTGAATGTATTTAGAAAAATAAACAAATAGGGGTTCCGCGCACATTTCCCCGAAAAGTGC
