>Addgene plasmid #72775 | pAWSV-22 | addgene partial sequence | sequence record 137844 | SV40pA-R 5'-GAAATTTGTGATGCTATTGC-3'
CAACAATTGAACTCCGGGAATTCCGTTGCGGATCCCATCTCTGCTCCAAGCATCAGCCCACCCAGGGAAG
GCAGGGGCTGCAGGCTCCAAGGGGGCTTGACCCCTGTTCCTGCTGAACTGAGCCAGTGTACACAAACCAA
CTGTGTTTCAGCTCAGTAGGCACGGGAGGCAGAGCCCAGGGAGGCCAGGCAGCAGGATGGCAGGCAGACA
GGCGGCAGCAGGGGACAGGCGGCAAGGCCAGAGGAGGTGAGGGCCTGGGGGGCGGAACTTAGCCACTGTG
AACACGACTTGGTGTGGACCCTGCTCACAAGCAGCTAAGCCCTGCTCCTCAGGCCAGGCACAGGCTTCGG
GGCCTCTCTGCCACCCCGTCCCCGGGCAGCATCCTCGGTGGCAGAGCTCAGGGTCGGTTGGAAATCCCTG
GCAATGTGATTTGTGACAGGAAGCAAATCCCATCCCCAGGAACCCCAGCCGGCCGTGGCACAGGGGTGAG
GGGGGCACCGGGCGGGGCCAGAGGCTGGCACCTGGAGGGGAGAAAGAGAGAGAGAGCAAAGGAGGTAATG
AGATTTGGGGACACCTCCCCTCCAGGTCCCCAGATGCTTCCTTTGATCACAGGAGATCTTCAGCCTAAAG
CTTTTTCCCCGTATCCCCCCAGGTGTCTGCAGGCTCAAAGAGCAGCGAGAAGCGTTCAGAGGAAAGCGAT
CCCGTGCCACCTTCCCCGTGCCCGGGCTGTCCCCGCACGCTGCCGGCTCGGGGATGCGG
