>Addgene plasmid #72775 | pAWSV-22 | addgene partial sequence | sequence record 137845 | M13-Rev 5'-CAGGAAACAGCTATGACC-3'
AAAGCTGGAGCTGATTTAAATGGGGACAGCCCCCCCCCAAAGCCCCCAGGGATGTAATTACGTCCCTCCC
CCGCTAGGGGGCAGCAGCGAGCCGCCCGGGGCTCCGCTCCGGTCCGGCGCTCCCCCCGCATCCCCGAGCC
GGCAGCGTGCGGGGACAGCCCGGGCACGGGGAAGGTGGCACGGGATCGCTTTCCTCTGAACGCTTCTCGC
TGCTCTTTGAGCCTGCAGACACCTGGGGGGATACGGGGAAAAAGCTTTAGGCTGAGTGCACGGGGACAGC
CCCCCCCCAAAGCCCCCAGGGATGTAATTACGTCCCTCCCCCGCTAGGGGGCAGCAGCGAGCCGCCCGGG
GCTCCGCTCCGGTCCGGCGCTCCCCCCGCATCCCCGAGCCGGCAGCGTGCGGGGACAGCCCGGGCACGGG
GAAGGTGGCACGGGATCGCTTTCCTCTGAACGCTTCTCGCTGCTCTTTGAGCCTGCAGACACCTGGGGGG
ATACGGGGAAAAAGCTTTAGGCTGAAGATCTCCTGTGATCAAAGGAAGCATCTGGGGACCTGGAGGGGAG
GTGTCCCCAAATCTCATTACCTCCTTTGCTCTCTCTCTCTTTCTCCCCTCCAGGTGCCAGCCTCTGGCCC
CGCCCGGTGCCCCCCTCACCCCTGTGCCACGGCCGGCTGGGGTTCCTGGGGATGGGATTTGCTTCCTGTC
ACAAATCACATTGCCAGGGATTTCCAACCGACCCTGAGCTCTGCCACCGAGGATGCTGCCCGGGGACGGG
GTGGCAG
